Addgene plasmid #170856: pAAV-VTKS5
Purpose: (Empty Backbone) AAV backbone for Cre- and Flp-dependent transgene expression (CRE-ON / FLP-OFF) of any transgene in neurons under the control of the hSyn1 promoter.
Depositing lab: Jordane Dimidschstein. Depositing organization: Broad Institute. Publication: A versatile viral toolkit for functional discovery in the nervous system. Pouchelon G, Vergara J, McMahon J, Gorissen BL, Lin JD, Vormstein-Schneider D, Niehaus JL, Burbridge TJ, Wester JC, Sherer M, Fernandez-Otero M, Allaway KC, Pelkey K, Chittajallu R, McBain CJ, Fan M, Nasse JS, Wildenberg GA, Fishell G, Dimidschstein J. Cell Rep Methods. 2022 May 26;2(6):100225. doi: 10.1016/j.crmeth.2022.100225. eCollection 2022 Jun 20. PubMed 35784651.
Backbone
  Vector backbone: pAAV-VTKS5
  Vector type: Mammalian Expression, AAV
Growth in bacteria
  Bacterial resistance: Ampicillin, 100 μg/mL
  Growth temperature: 37°C
  Growth strain: NEB Stable
  Copy number: High Copy
Gene/Insert
  Gene/Insert name: None
Terms and licenses: Academic/Nonprofit Terms; Industry Terms: Not Available to Industry
How to cite: pAAV-VTKS5 was a gift from Jordane Dimidschstein (Addgene plasmid # 170856 ; http://n2t.net/addgene:170856 ; RRID:Addgene_170856)
