[The description below was written by a language model from this plasmid's Addgene catalogue record and pLannotate feature annotations shown in this document.]
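Description:
pAAV-VTKS5 is an empty adeno-associated virus (AAV) transfer backbone of about 4.6 kb, designed so that any transgene cloned into it is expressed in neurons only when Cre is present and Flp is absent (CRE-ON / FLP-OFF). It is propagated in E. coli as a high-copy plasmid through a ColE1/pUC-type origin with ampicillin selection (AmpR under its own promoter), and it also carries an f1 phage origin. The expression unit is flanked by AAV2 inverted terminal repeats, which direct replication and packaging of the intervening DNA into AAV particles. The right ITR is annotated in full, whereas only short fragments of the left one were detected. This may reflect the difficulty of sequencing and annotating these repeats rather than a real truncation.

Between the ITRs, the human synapsin I promoter provides neuron-restricted transcription and is followed by the recombinase-controlled cloning region, a WPRE to enhance transcript stability and expression, and a bovine growth hormone polyadenylation signal. A pUC-type multiple cloning site sits inside a double-floxed (DIO/FLEx-style) arrangement: a lox2272 and a loxP site upstream face an oppositely oriented lox2272 and loxP downstream, with short β-globin intron fragments annotated as spacers between the paired sites. The design implies that a transgene is cloned in antisense orientation, so that Cre inverts it and locks it in the sense orientation to switch expression on. Two minimal FRT sites in the same orientation bracket the whole lox cassette, so Flp excises the cassette and its transgene, abolishing expression. No insert is present in the record. The backbone is intended for intersectional targeting of neuronal populations defined by Cre and Flp expression.
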