Features (pLannotate 1.2.2; 22 found; start..end, strand, type, name):
     47..74      +  repeat_region  AAV2 ITR (fragment): inverted terminal repeat of adeno-associated virus serotype 2 inverted
    103..130     +  repeat_region  AAV2 ITR (fragment): inverted terminal repeat of adeno-associated virus serotype 2 inverted
    193..640     +  promoter       hSyn promoter: human synapsin I promoter; confers neuron-specific expression (Kügler et al., 2003)
    664..697     +  protein_bind   FRT (minimal): supports FLP-mediated excision but not integration (Turan and Bode, 2011) FLP recombinase from the Saccharomyces cerevisiae 2μ plasmid
    704..737     +  protein_bind   lox2272: Cre-mediated recombination occurs in the 8-bp core sequence (GGATACTT). lox2272 sites are compatible with each other, but incompatible with loxP or loxN sites (Lee and Saito, 1988). Cre recombinase
    738..787     -  intron         β-globin intron (fragment): internally truncated intron from human β-globin
    788..821     +  protein_bind   loxP: Cre-mediated recombination occurs in the 8-bp core sequence (GCATACAT). Cre recombinase
    836..892     +  misc_feature   MCS: pUC18/19 multiple cloning site
    912..945     -  protein_bind   lox2272: Cre-mediated recombination occurs in the 8-bp core sequence (GGATACTT). lox2272 sites are compatible with each other, but incompatible with loxP or loxN sites (Lee and Saito, 1988). Cre recombinase
    946..995     -  intron         β-globin intron (fragment): internally truncated intron from human β-globin
    996..1029    -  protein_bind   loxP: Cre-mediated recombination occurs in the 8-bp core sequence (GCATACAT). Cre recombinase
   1030..1063    +  protein_bind   FRT (minimal): supports FLP-mediated excision but not integration (Turan and Bode, 2011) FLP recombinase from the Saccharomyces cerevisiae 2μ plasmid
   1072..1660    +  misc_feature   WPRE: woodchuck hepatitis virus posttranscriptional regulatory element
   1668..1892    +  polyA_signal   bGH poly(A) signal: bovine growth hormone polyadenylation signal
   1894..2034    +  repeat_region  AAV2 ITR: inverted terminal repeat of adeno-associated virus serotype 2 inverted
   2039..2090    -  misc_feature   bom (fragment): basis of mobility region from pBR322
   2109..2564    +  rep_origin     f1 ori (sequence partly withheld): f1 bacteriophage origin of replication; arrow indicates direction of (+) strand synthesis
   2565..2614    -  misc_feature   bom (fragment): basis of mobility region from pBR322
   2716..2751    -  CDS            rop (fragment): Rop protein, which maintains plasmids at low copy number; rop
   2846..2950    +  promoter       AmpR promoter: bla
   2951..3811    +  CDS            AmpR: β-lactamase; bla; confers resistance to ampicillin, carbenicillin, and related antibiotics
   3982..4570    +  rep_origin     ori: high-copy-number ColE1/pMB1/pBR322/pUC origin of replication
>Addgene plasmid #170856 | pAAV-VTKS5 | addgene full sequence | sequence record 337193 | Addgene NGS Result
GTTCCTGGCCTTTTGCTGGCCTTTTGCTCACATGTCCTGCAGGCAGCTGCGCGCTCGCTCGCTCACTGAG
GCCGCCCGGGCGTCGGGCGACCTTTGGTCGCCCGGCCTCAGTGAGCGAGCGAGCGCGCAGAGAGGGAGTG
GCCAACTCCATCACTAGGGGTTCCTGCTAGACTGCAGAGGGCCCTGCGTATGAGTGCAAGTGGGTTTTAG
GACCAGGATGAGGCGGGGTGGGGGTGCCTACCTGACGACCGACCCCGACCCACTGGACAAGCACCCAACC
CCCATTCCCCAAATTGCGCATCCCCTATCAGAGAGGGGGAGGGGAAACAGGATGCGGCGAGGCGCGTGCG
CACTGCCAGCTTCAGCACCGCGGACAGTGCCTTCGCCCCCGCCTGGCGGCGCGCGCCACCGCCGCCTCAG
CACTGAAGGCGCGCTGACGTCACTCGCCGGTCCCCCGCAAACTCCCCTTCCCGGCCACCTTGGTCGCGTC
CGCGCCGCCGCCGGCCCAGCCGGACCGCACCACGCGAGGCGCGAGATAGGGGGGCACGGGCGCGACCATC
TGCGCTGCGGCGCCGGCGACTCAGCGCTGCCTCAGTCTGCGGTGGGCAGCGGAGGAGTCGTGTCGTGCCT
GAGAGCGCAGTCAGATATCGTTTAAACTCCGGAGAAGTTCCTATTCTCTAGAAAGTATAGGAACTTCTCC
GGAATAACTTCGTATAGGATACTTTATACGAAGTTATGCAGAATGGTAGCTGGATTGTAGCTGCTATTAG
CAATATGAAACCTCTTAATAACTTCGTATAGCATACATTATACGAAGTTATAACGCGCCACTAGTGAATT
CGAGCTCGGTACCCGGGGATCCTCTAGAGTCGACCTGCAGGCATGCAAGCTTTACTAGTGGTGGCGCTAG
CATAACTTCGTATAAAGTATCCTATACGAAGTTATTTGCCTTAACCCAGAAATTATCACTGTTATTCTTT
AGAATGGTGCAAAGAATAACTTCGTATAATGTATGCTATACGAAGTTATGAAGTTCCTATTCTCTAGAAA
GTATAGGAACTTCGGCGCGCCAATCAACCTCTGGATTACAAAATTTGTGAAAGATTGACTGGTATTCTTA
ACTATGTTGCTCCTTTTACGCTATGTGGATACGCTGCTTTAATGCCTTTGTATCATGCTATTGCTTCCCG
TATGGCTTTCATTTTCTCCTCCTTGTATAAATCCTGGTTGCTGTCTCTTTATGAGGAGTTGTGGCCCGTT
GTCAGGCAACGTGGCGTGGTGTGCACTGTGTTTGCTGACGCAACCCCCACTGGTTGGGGCATTGCCACCA
CCTGTCAGCTCCTTTCCGGGACTTTCGCTTTCCCCCTCCCTATTGCCACGGCGGAACTCATCGCCGCCTG
CCTTGCCCGCTGCTGGACAGGGGCTCGGCTGTTGGGCACTGACAATTCCGTGGTGTTGTCGGGGAAGCTG
ACGTCCTTTCCATGGCTGCTCGCCTGTGTTGCCACCTGGATTCTGCGCGGGACGTCCTTCTGCTACGTCC
CTTCGGCCCTCAATCCAGCGGACCTTCCTTCCCGCGGCCTGCTGCCGGCTCTGCGGCCTCTTCCGCGTCT
TCGCCTTCGCCCTCAGACGAGTCGGATCTCCCTTTGGGCCGCCTCCCCGCCTGGATCCTGTGCCTTCTAG
TTGCCAGCCATCTGTTGTTTGCCCCTCCCCCGTGCCTTCCTTGACCCTGGAAGGTGCCACTCCCACTGTC
CTTTCCTAATAAAATGAGGAAATTGCATCGCATTGTCTGAGTAGGTGTCATTCTATTCTGGGGGGTGGGG
TGGGGCAGGACAGCAAGGGGGAGGATTGGGAAGACAATAGCAGGCATGCTGGGGATGCGGTGGGCTCTAT
GGCAGGAACCCCTAGTGATGGAGTTGGCCACTCCCTCTCTGCGCGCTCGCTCGCTCACTGAGGCCGGGCG
ACCAAAGGTCGCCCGACGCCCGGGCTTTGCCCGGGCGGCCTCAGTGAGCGAGCGAGCGCGCAGCTGCCTG
CAGGGGCGCCTGATGCGGTATTTTCTCCTTACGCATCTGTGCGGTATTTCACACCGCATA
[95 nt withheld, positions 2091-2185]
T
[46 nt withheld, positions 2187-2232]
C
[141 nt withheld, positions 2234-2374]
CCTTTGACGTTGGAGTCCACGTTCTTT
[37 nt withheld, positions 2402-2438]
ACTCTATCTCGGGCTATTCTTTTGATTTATAAGGGATTTTGCCGATTTCGGTCTATTGGTTAAAAAATGA
GCTGATTTAACAAAAATTTAACGCGAATTTTAACAAAATATTAACGTTTACAATTTTATGGTGCACTCTC
AGTACAATCTGCTCTGATGCCGCATAGTTAAGCCAGCCCCGACACCCGCCAACACCCGCTGACGCGCCCT
GACGGGCTTGTCTGCTCCCGGCATCCGCTTACAGACAAGCTGTGACCGTCTCCGGGAGCTGCATGTGTCA
GAGGTTTTCACCGTCATCACCGAAACGCGCGAGACGAAAGGGCCTCGTGATACGCCTATTTTTATAGGTT
AATGTCATGATAATAATGGTTTCTTAGACGTCAGGTGGCACTTTTCGGGGAAATGTGCGCGGAACCCCTA
TTTGTTTATTTTTCTAAATACATTCAAATATGTATCCGCTCATGAGACAATAACCCTGATAAATGCTTCA
ATAATATTGAAAAAGGAAGAGTATGAGTATTCAACATTTCCGTGTCGCCCTTATTCCCTTTTTTGCGGCA
TTTTGCCTTCCTGTTTTTGCTCACCCAGAAACGCTGGTGAAAGTAAAAGATGCTGAAGATCAGTTGGGTG
CACGAGTGGGTTACATCGAACTGGATCTCAACAGCGGTAAGATCCTTGAGAGTTTTCGCCCCGAAGAACG
TTTTCCAATGATGAGCACTTTTAAAGTTCTGCTATGTGGCGCGGTATTATCCCGTATTGACGCCGGGCAA
GAGCAACTCGGTCGCCGCATACACTATTCTCAGAATGACTTGGTTGAGTACTCACCAGTCACAGAAAAGC
ATCTTACGGATGGCATGACAGTAAGAGAATTATGCAGTGCTGCCATAACCATGAGTGATAACACTGCGGC
CAACTTACTTCTGACAACGATCGGAGGACCGAAGGAGCTAACCGCTTTTTTGCACAACATGGGGGATCAT
GTAACTCGCCTTGATCGTTGGGAACCGGAGCTGAATGAAGCCATACCAAACGACGAGCGTGACACCACGA
TGCCTGTAGCAATGGCAACAACGTTGCGCAAACTATTAACTGGCGAACTACTTACTCTAGCTTCCCGGCA
ACAATTAATAGACTGGATGGAGGCGGATAAAGTTGCAGGACCACTTCTGCGCTCGGCCCTTCCGGCTGGC
TGGTTTATTGCTGATAAATCTGGAGCCGGTGAGCGTGGGTCTCGCGGTATCATTGCAGCACTGGGGCCAG
ATGGTAAGCCCTCCCGTATCGTAGTTATCTACACGACGGGGAGTCAGGCAACTATGGATGAACGAAATAG
ACAGATCGCTGAGATAGGTGCCTCACTGATTAAGCATTGGTAACTGTCAGACCAAGTTTACTCATATATA
CTTTAGATTGATTTAAAACTTCATTTTTAATTTAAAAGGATCTAGGTGAAGATCCTTTTTGATAATCTCA
TGACCAAAATCCCTTAACGTGAGTTTTCGTTCCACTGAGCGTCAGACCCCGTAGAAAAGATCAAAGGATC
TTCTTGAGATCCTTTTTTTCTGCGCGTAATCTGCTGCTTGCAAACAAAAAAACCACCGCTACCAGCGGTG
GTTTGTTTGCCGGATCAAGAGCTACCAACTCTTTTTCCGAAGGTAACTGGCTTCAGCAGAGCGCAGATAC
CAAATACTGTTCTTCTAGTGTAGCCGTAGTTAGGCCACCACTTCAAGAACTCTGTAGCACCGCCTACATA
CCTCGCTCTGCTAATCCTGTTACCAGTGGCTGCTGCCAGTGGCGATAAGTCGTGTCTTACCGGGTTGGAC
TCAAGACGATAGTTACCGGATAAGGCGCAGCGGTCGGGCTGAACGGGGGGTTCGTGCACACAGCCCAGCT
TGGAGCGAACGACCTACACCGAACTGAGATACCTACAGCGTGAGCTATGAGAAAGCGCCACGCTTCCCGA
AGGGAGAAAGGCGGACAGGTATCCGGTAAGCGGCAGGGTCGGAACAGGAGAGCGCACGAGGGAGCTTCCA
GGGGGAAACGCCTGGTATCTTTATAGTCCTGTCGGGTTTCGCCACCTCTGACTTGAGCGTCGATTTTTGT
GATGCTCGTCAGGGGGGCGGAGCCTATGGAAAAACGCCAGCAACGCGGCCTTTTTACG
